>Addgene plasmid #245085 | pAAVss-CBA-H2B-staygold-SYNpA | addgene full sequence | sequence record 489036 | Addgene NGS Result
TTGAGATCCTTTTTTTCTGCGCGTAATCTGCTGCTTGCAAACAAAAAAACCACCGCTACCAGCGGTGGTT
TGTTTGCCGGATCAAGAGCTACCAACTCTTTTTCCGAAGGTAACTGGCTTCAGCAGAGCGCAGATACCAA
ATACTGTTCTTCTAGTGTAGCCGTAGTTAGGCCACCACTTCAAGAACTCTGTAGCACCGCCTACATACCT
CGCTCTGCTAATCCTGTTACCAGTGGCTGCTGCCAGTGGCGATAAGTCGTGTCTTACCGGGTTGGACTCA
AGACGATAGTTACCGGATAAGGCGCAGCGGTCGGGCTGAACGGGGGGTTCGTGCACACAGCCCAGCTTGG
AGCGAACGACCTACACCGAACTGAGATACCTACAGCGTGAGCTATGAGAAAGCGCCACGCTTCCCGAAGG
GAGAAAGGCGGACAGGTATCCGGTAAGCGGCAGGGTCGGAACAGGAGAGCGCACGAGGGAGCTTCCAGGG
GGAAACGCCTGGTATCTTTATAGTCCTGTCGGGTTTCGCCACCTCTGACTTGAGCGTCGATTTTTGTGAT
GCTCGTCAGGGGGGCGGAGCCTATGGAAAAACGCCAGCAACGCGGCCTTTTTACGGTTCCTGGCCTTTTG
CTGGCCTTTTGCTCACATGTCCTGCAGGCAGCTGCGCGCTCGCTCGCTCACTGAGGCCGCCCGGGCGTCG
GGCGACCTTTGGTCGCCCGGCCTCAGTGAGCGAGCGAGCGCGCAGAGAGGGAGTGGCCAACTCCATCACT
AGGGGTTCCTGCGGCCTCTAGTGGATCCCCCGGGCTGCAGGAATTATCACAAGTTTGTACAAAAAAGCAG
GCTTCATCGCTAGTAGGCCTGACCCAGCTTTCTTGTACAAAGTGGTGATAATTCGATATCAAGCTTGCAT
GCCCATTGACGTCAATAATGACGTATGTTCCCATAGTAACGCCAATAGGGACTTTCCATTGACGTCAATG
GGTGGAGTATTTACGGTAAACTGCCCACTTGGCAGTACATCAAGTGTATCATATGCCAAGTACGCCCCCT
ATTGACGTCAATGACGGTAAATGGCCCGCCTGGCATTATGCCCAGTACATGACCTTATGGGACTTTCCTA
CTTGGCAGTACATCTACGTATTAGTCATCGCTATTACCATGGTCGAGGTGAGCCCCACGTTCTGCTTCAC
TCTCCCCATCTCCCCCCCCTCCCCACCCCCAATTTTGTATTTATTTATTTTTTAATTATTTTGTGCAGCG
ATGGGGGCGGGGGGGGGGGGGGGGCGCGCGCCAGGCGGGGCGGGGCGGGGCGAGGGGCGGGGCGGGGCGA
GGCGGAGAGGTGCGGCGGCAGCCAATCAGAGCGGCGCGCTCCGAAAGTTTCCTTTTATGGCGAGGCGGCG
GCGGCGGCGGCCCTATAAAAAGCGAAGCGCGCGGCGGGCGGGAGTCGCTGCGCGCTGCCTTCGCCCCGTG
CCCCGCTCCGCCGCCGCCTCGCGCCGCCCGCCCCGGCTCTGACTGACCGCGTTACTCCCACAGGTGAGCG
GGCGGGACGGCCCTTCTCCTCCGGGCTGTAATTAGCGCTTGGTTTAATGACGGCTTGTTTCTTTTCTGTG
GCTGCGTGAAAGCCTTGAGGGGCTCCGGGAGGGCCCTTTGTGCGGGGGGAGCGGCTCGGGGCTGTCCGCG
GGGGGACGGCTGCCTTCGGGGGGGACGGGGCAGGGCGGGGTTCGGCTTCTGGCGTGTGACCGGCGGCTCT
AGAGCCTCTGCTAACCATGTTCATGCCTTCTTCTTTTTCCTACAGCTCCTGGGCAACGTGCTGGTTATTG
TGCTGTCTCATCATTTTGGCAAAGAATTGGATCCATGCCAGAGCCAGCGAAGTCTGCTCCCGCCCCGAAA
AAGGGCTCCAAGAAGGCGGTGACTAAGGCGCAGAAGAAAGGCGGCAAGAAGCGCAAGCGCAGCCGCAAGG
AGAGCTATTCCATCTATGTGTACAAGGTTCTGAAGCAGGTCCACCCTGACACCGGCATTTCGTCCAAGGC
CATGGGCATCATGAATTCGTTTGTGAACGACATTTTCGAGCGCATCGCAGGTGAGGCTTCCCGCCTGGCG
CATTACAACAAGCGCTCGACCATCACCTCCAGGGAGATCCAGACGGCCGTGCGCCTGCTGCTGCCTGGGG
AGTTGGCCAAGCACGCCGTGTCCGAGGGTACTAAGGCCATCACCAAGTACACCAGCGCTAAGGATCCCCC
GGTCGCCACCATGGCCAGCACCCCCTTCAAGTTCCAGCTGAAGGGCACCATCAACGGCAAGAGCTTCACC
GTGGAAGGCGAGGGCGAGGGCAATAGCCACGAGGGCAGCCACAAAGGCAAGTACGTGTGCACCAGCGGCA
AACTGCCAATGTCTTGGGCCGCCCTGGGAACTAGCTTCGGCTATGGCATGAAGTACTACACCAAGTACCC
CAGCGGCCTGAAGAACTGGTTCCACGAGGTGATGCCCGAGGGCTTCACCTACGACAGACACATCCAGTAC
AAGGGCGACGGCAGCATCCACGCCAAGCACCAGCACTTCATGAAGAACGGCACCTACCACAACATCGTGG
AGTTCACCGGCCAGGACTTCAAGGAGAACAGCCCCGTGCTGACCGGCGACATGAACGTGAGCCTGCCCAA
CGAGGTGCAGCACATCCCCAGAGATGACGGCGTGGAGTGCCCAGTGACCCTGCTGTACCCTCTGCTGAGC
GACAAGAGCAAGTGCGTGGAGGCCCACCAGAACACCATCTGCAAGCCCCTGCACAATCAGCCAGCCCCCG
ATGTGCCATACCACTGGATCAGAAAGCAGTACACCCAGAGCAAGGACGACACCGAGGAGAGAGACCACAT
CTGCCAGAGCGAGACCCTGGAGGCCCACCTGTAAGATATCACCTCGCGACTAGCTGATCAGCCTCGAGTA
CCTTTAAGACCAATGACTTACAAGGCAGCTGTAGATCAATTCAATAAAAGATCTTTATTTTCATTAGATC
TGTGTGTTGGTTTTTTGTGTGCGGCCGCAGGAACCCCTAGTGATGGAGTTGGCCACTCCCTCTCTGCGCG
CTCGCTCGCTCACTGAGGCCGGGCGACCAAAGGTCGCCCGACGCCCGGGCTTTGCCCGGGCGGCCTCAGT
GAGCGAGCGAGCGCGCAGCTGCCTGCAGGGGCGCCTGATGCGGTATTTTCTCCTTACGCATCTGTGCGGT
ATTTCACACCGCATA
[95 nt withheld, positions 3236-3330]
T
[46 nt withheld, positions 3332-3377]
C
[141 nt withheld, positions 3379-3519]
CCTTTGACGTTGGAGTCCACGTTCTTT
[37 nt withheld, positions 3547-3583]
ACTCTATCTCGGGCTATTCTTTTGATTTATAAGGGATTTTGCCGATTTCGGTCTATTGGTTAAAAAATGA
GCTGATTTAACAAAAATTTAACGCGAATTTTAACAAAATATTAACGTTTACAATTTTATGGTGCACTCTC
AGTACAATCTGCTCTGATGCCGCATAGTTAAGCCAGCCCCGACACCCGCCAACACCCGCTGACGCGCCCT
GACGGGCTTGTCTGCTCCCGGCATCCGCTTACAGACAAGCTGTGACCGTCTCCGGGAGCTGCATGTGTCA
GAGGTTTTCACCGTCATCACCGAAACGCGCGAGACGAAAGGGCCTCGTGATACGCCTATTTTTATAGGTT
AATGTCATGATAATAATGGTTTCTTAGACGTCAGGTGGCACTTTTCGGGGAAATGTGCGCGGAACCCCTA
TTTGTTTATTTTTCTAAATACATTCAAATATGTATCCGCTCATGAGACAATAACCCTGATAAATGCTTCA
ATAATATTGAAAAAGGAAGAGTATGAGTATTCAACATTTCCGTGTCGCCCTTATTCCCTTTTTTGCGGCA
TTTTGCCTTCCTGTTTTTGCTCACCCAGAAACGCTGGTGAAAGTAAAAGATGCTGAAGATCAGTTGGGTG
CACGAGTGGGTTACATCGAACTGGATCTCAACAGCGGTAAGATCCTTGAGAGTTTTCGCCCCGAAGAACG
TTTTCCAATGATGAGCACTTTTAAAGTTCTGCTATGTGGCGCGGTATTATCCCGTATTGACGCCGGGCAA
GAGCAACTCGGTCGCCGCATACACTATTCTCAGAATGACTTGGTTGAGTACTCACCAGTCACAGAAAAGC
ATCTTACGGATGGCATGACAGTAAGAGAATTATGCAGTGCTGCCATAACCATGAGTGATAACACTGCGGC
CAACTTACTTCTGACAACGATCGGAGGACCGAAGGAGCTAACCGCTTTTTTGCACAACATGGGGGATCAT
GTAACTCGCCTTGATCGTTGGGAACCGGAGCTGAATGAAGCCATACCAAACGACGAGCGTGACACCACGA
TGCCTGTAGCAATGGCAACAACGTTGCGCAAACTATTAACTGGCGAACTACTTACTCTAGCTTCCCGGCA
ACAATTAATAGACTGGATGGAGGCGGATAAAGTTGCAGGACCACTTCTGCGCTCGGCCCTTCCGGCTGGC
TGGTTTATTGCTGATAAATCTGGAGCCGGTGAGCGTGGAAGCCGCGGTATCATTGCAGCACTGGGGCCAG
ATGGTAAGCCCTCCCGTATCGTAGTTATCTACACGACGGGGAGTCAGGCAACTATGGATGAACGAAATAG
ACAGATCGCTGAGATAGGTGCCTCACTGATTAAGCATTGGTAACTGTCAGACCAAGTTTACTCATATATA
CTTTAGATTGATTTAAAACTTCATTTTTAATTTAAAAGGATCTAGGTGAAGATCCTTTTTGATAATCTCA
TGACCAAAATCCCTTAACGTGAGTTTTCGTTCCACTGAGCGTCAGACCCCGTAGAAAAGATCAAAGGATC
TTC
Features (pLannotate 1.2.2; 20 found; start..end, strand, type, name):
      1..589     +  rep_origin     ori: high-copy-number ColE1/pMB1/pBR322/pUC origin of replication
    662..689     +  repeat_region  AAV2 ITR (fragment): inverted terminal repeat of adeno-associated virus serotype 2 inverted
    718..745     +  repeat_region  AAV2 ITR (fragment): inverted terminal repeat of adeno-associated virus serotype 2 inverted
    788..815     +  misc_feature   MCS (fragment): pBluescript multiple cloning site
    819..843     +  protein_bind   attB1: mutant version of attB; recombination site for the Gateway® BP reaction BP Clonase™
    862..886     -  protein_bind   attB2: mutant version of attB; recombination site for the Gateway® BP reaction BP Clonase™
    890..906     +  misc_feature   MCS (fragment): pBluescript multiple cloning site
    911..1161    +  enhancer       CMV enhancer (fragment): human cytomegalovirus immediate early enhancer
   1163..1440    +  promoter       chicken β-actin promoter: No description available
   1441..1576    +  intron         hybrid intron (fragment): hybrid between chicken β-actin (CBA) and minute virus of mice (MMV) introns (Gray et al., 2011)
   1665..1795    +  intron         chimeric intron (fragment): chimera between introns from chicken β-actin and rabbit β-globin
   1855..2232    +  CDS            H2B: human histone H2B; HIST1H2BJ
   2983..3031    +  polyA_signal   poly(A) signal: synthetic polyadenylation signal
   3039..3179    +  repeat_region  AAV2 ITR: inverted terminal repeat of adeno-associated virus serotype 2 inverted
   3184..3235    -  misc_feature   bom (fragment): basis of mobility region from pBR322
   3254..3709    +  rep_origin     f1 ori (sequence partly withheld): f1 bacteriophage origin of replication; arrow indicates direction of (+) strand synthesis
   3710..3759    -  misc_feature   bom (fragment): basis of mobility region from pBR322
   3861..3896    -  CDS            rop (fragment): Rop protein, which maintains plasmids at low copy number; rop
   3991..4095    +  promoter       AmpR promoter: bla
   4096..4956    +  CDS            AmpR: β-lactamase; bla; confers resistance to ampicillin, carbenicillin, and related antibiotics
