[The description below was written by a language model from this plasmid's Addgene catalogue record and pLannotate feature annotations shown in this document.]
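Description:
pAAVss-CBA-H2B-staygold-SYNpA is an AAV transfer plasmid for mammalian expression of a nuclear-localised fluorescent reporter. The "ss" in the backbone name presumably indicates a single-stranded (conventional, not self-complementary) AAV genome, although the record does not spell this out. It is propagated in E. coli from a high-copy ColE1/pUC-type origin with ampicillin selection (β-lactamase under its own promoter), and it also carries an f1 phage origin. Short remnants of the pBR322 bom and rop regions are annotated in the backbone. The recombination-deficient growth strain listed is a common choice for keeping the repeat-rich ITRs intact.

The expression cassette lies between AAV2 inverted terminal repeats, which provide the cis signals for genome replication and packaging when rep, cap and helper functions are supplied in trans. The downstream ITR is annotated in full, whereas the upstream one is detected only as two short fragments, which may reflect the difficulty of sequencing or annotating these structures. Adjacent attB1 and attB2 sites with almost nothing between them are Gateway cloning remnants.

Expression is driven by the CBA promoter, made up of a CMV enhancer fragment, the chicken β-actin promoter and chimeric intron sequences, which gives strong, broad expression. It directs human histone H2B fused to StayGold, a photostable green fluorescent protein. StayGold itself is not annotated, but it presumably occupies the unannotated stretch between the H2B coding sequence and the compact synthetic polyadenylation signal. The H2B fusion tethers fluorescence to chromatin, so transduced cells are marked by labelled nuclei. The stated purpose is a fluorescent reporter gene, and the construct was deposited with a study on gene editing for spinocerebellar ataxia type 3.
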