Addgene plasmid #245085: pAAVss-CBA-H2B-staygold-SYNpA
Purpose: Fluorescent reporter gene
Depositing lab: Nicole Déglon. Depositing organization: Centre Hospitalier Universitaire Vaudois (CHUV). Publication: Gene editing for Spinocerebellar ataxia type 3 taking advantage of the human ATXN3L paralog as replacement gene. Rybarikova M, Rey M, Hasanovic E, Sipion M, Rambousek L, Deglon N. Gene Ther. 2025 Jul 28. doi: 10.1038/s41434-025-00557-2. PubMed 40721863.
Backbone
  Vector backbone: AAVss
  Backbone size w/o insert (bp): 3088
  Vector type: Mammalian Expression, AAV
Growth in bacteria
  Bacterial resistance: Ampicillin, 100 μg/mL
  Growth temperature: 37°C
  Growth strain: NEB Stable
  Copy number: High Copy
Gene/Insert
  Gene/Insert name: H2B-StayGold
  Species: Synthetic
  Insert size (bp): 2038
  Promoter: CBA
  Cloning method: Unknown
Terms and licenses: Academic/Nonprofit Terms; Industry Terms: Not Available to Industry
How to cite: pAAVss-CBA-H2B-staygold-SYNpA was a gift from Nicole Déglon (Addgene plasmid # 245085 ; http://n2t.net/addgene:245085 ; RRID:Addgene_245085)
